Addgene plasmid #49644: pT7CFE1-TelR15-mTFP1
Purpose: TALETeal-Telomere for In Vitro Translation
Depositing lab: Thoru Pederson. Depositing organization: University of Massachusetts, Worcester. Publication: Visualization of repetitive DNA sequences in human chromosomes with transcription activator-like effectors. Ma H, Reyes-Gutierrez P, Pederson T. Proc Natl Acad Sci U S A. 2013 Dec 9. 10.1073/pnas.1319097110 PubMed 24324157.
Backbone
  Vector backbone: pT7CFE1
  Backbone manufacturer: Pierce
  Backbone size w/o insert (bp): 3600
  Total vector size (bp): 6300
  Vector type: In vitro Translation
Growth in bacteria
  Bacterial resistance: Ampicillin, 100 μg/mL
  Growth temperature: 37°C
  Growth strain: Stbl3
  Copy number: High Copy
Gene/Insert
  Gene/Insert name: TelR15
  Species: Synthetic
  Insert size (bp): 2000
  Tag / fusion protein: mTFP1 (C terminal on insert)
Terms and licenses: Academic/Nonprofit Terms; Industry Terms: Not Available to Industry
How to cite: pT7CFE1-TelR15-mTFP1 was a gift from Thoru Pederson (Addgene plasmid # 49644 ; http://n2t.net/addgene:49644 ; RRID:Addgene_49644)
