[The description below was written by a language model from this plasmid's Addgene catalogue record, the feature table of its GenBank file and pLannotate feature annotations shown in this document.]
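Description:
pT7CFE1-TelR15-mTFP1 is a cell-free expression plasmid of about 6.3 kb, built on the commercial pT7CFE1 backbone and intended for in vitro translation rather than for expression in living cells. It is propagated in E. coli as a high-copy plasmid through a ColE1/pUC-type origin and selected with ampicillin via the β-lactamase gene. The backbone also carries an f1 phage origin, along with short remnants of rop, bom and lacZα that have no evident role in the construct's function.

The expression cassette begins with a T7 promoter followed by the encephalomyocarditis virus IRES. T7 RNA polymerase therefore produces a transcript that can be translated cap-independently in a eukaryotic lysate. Downstream lies the synthetic TelR15 insert, a designer transcription activator-like effector (TALE) directed at telomeric repeat DNA. The annotation software recognises its flanking regions as fragments homologous to the Xanthomonas TAL effectors AvrXa10 and PthXo1. The roughly 1.3 kb between them is unannotated and presumably holds the custom repeat array that sets DNA-binding specificity, although the record does not detail the repeat composition or the exact target sequence. The TALE is fused at its C terminus to the teal/cyan fluorescent protein mTFP1, followed by a partial polyhistidine tag match that could serve for affinity purification, and the unit ends at a T7 terminator.

According to the record's purpose and the associated publication title, the plasmid produces a fluorescent "TALETeal" telomere probe for visualising repetitive DNA sequences in human chromosomes. The accompanying GenBank record covers only the first 986 bp (the T7 promoter and IRES), whereas the generated feature table spans the full depositor sequence.
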