Features (pLannotate 1.2.2; 14 found; start..end, strand, type, name):
      1..19      +  promoter       T7 promoter: promoter for bacteriophage T7 RNA polymerase
     70..531     +  misc_feature   IRES: internal ribosome entry site (IRES) of the encephalomyocarditis virus (EMCV)
    572..1090    +  CDS            avrXa10 (fragment): AVX10_XANOO - Experimental evidence at protein level: Swiss-Prot protein existence level 1. Avirulence protein. Induces the hypersensitive response (HR)in rice plants carrying the resistance gene Xa10. Activity depends on the presence of the core repeat domains; replacement with repeat domains from other proteins (AvrBs3 of X.euvesicatoria (AC P14727) or AvrXa7 of this organism) does not elicit the HR. Probably acts as a transcription factor in its host plant (rice) to induce plant resistance or disease. From Xanthomonas oryzae pv. oryzae.
   2375..2563    +  CDS            pthXo1 (fragment): PTHX1_XANOP - Also known as tal2b. Experimental evidence at protein level: Swiss-Prot protein existence level 1. Avirulence protein. Acts as a transcription factor in rice, inducing expression of a number of host genes including SWEET11 (Os8N3, XA13, AC Q6YZF3) in susceptible plants with the Xa13 allele. Plants with the xa13 allele, which has an altered promoter, are resistant to bacterial blight caused by this bacterial strain and do not induce SWEET11. The xa13 allele elicits an atypical hypersensitive response (HR). PthXo1 binds SWEET11 promoter DNA in a sequence-specific manner. From Xanth
   2582..3289    +  CDS            mTFP1: mTFP1 is a basic (constitutively fluorescent) cyan fluorescent protein published in 2006, derived from Clavularia sp.. It has low acid sensitivity.
   3314..3331    +  CDS            9xHis (fragment): 9xHis affinity tag
   3403..3450    +  terminator     T7 terminator: transcription terminator for bacteriophage T7 RNA polymerase
   3650..4238    -  rep_origin     ori: high-copy-number ColE1/pMB1/pBR322/pUC origin of replication
   4409..5269    -  CDS            AmpR: β-lactamase; bla; confers resistance to ampicillin, carbenicillin, and related antibiotics
   5270..5374    -  promoter       AmpR promoter: bla
   5469..5504    +  CDS            rop (fragment): Rop protein, which maintains plasmids at low copy number; rop
   5606..5707    +  misc_feature   bom (fragment): basis of mobility region from pBR322
   5708..6163    -  rep_origin     f1 ori (sequence partly withheld): f1 bacteriophage origin of replication; arrow indicates direction of (+) strand synthesis
   6171..6328    -  CDS            lacZα (fragment): LacZα fragment of β-galactosidase; lacZ fragment
>Addgene plasmid #49644 | pT7CFE1-TelR15-mTFP1 | depositor full sequence | sequence record 74783 | pT7CFE1-TelR15-mTFP1 sequence 6330 bps
TAATACGACTCACTATAGGGCGAATTAATTCCGGTTATTTTCCACCATATTGCCGTCTTTTGGCAATGTG
AGGGCCCGGAAACCTGGCCCTGTCTTCTTGACGAGCATTCCTAGGGGTCTTTCCCCTCTCGCCAAAGGAA
TGCAAGGTCTGTTGAATGTCGTGAAGGAAGCAGTTCCTCTGGAAGCTTCTTGAAGACAAACAACGTCTGT
AGCGACCCTTTGCAGGCAGCGGAACCCCCCACCTGGCGACAGGTGCCTCTGCGGCCAAAAGCCACGTGTA
TAAGATACACCTGCAAAGGCGGCACAACCCCAGTGCCACGTTGTGAGTTGGATAGTTGTGGAAAGAGTCA
AATGGCTCACCTCAAGCGTATTCAACAAGGGGCTGAAGGATGCCCAGAAGGTACCCCATTGTATGGGATC
TGATCTGGGGCCTCGGTGCACATGCTTTACATGTGTTTAGTCGAGGTTAAAAAACGTCTAGGCCCCCCGA
ACCACGGGGACGTGGTTTTCCTTTGAAAAACACGATGATAATATGGCCACCACCCATATGGGATCCGGTA
TCCACGGAGTCCCAGCAGCCGTAGATTTGAGAACTTTGGGATATTCACAGCAGCAGCAGGAAAAGATCAA
GCCCAAAGTGAGGTCGACAGTCGCGCAGCATCACGAAGCGCTGGTGGGTCATGGGTTTACACATGCCCAC
ATCGTAGCCTTGTCGCAGCACCCTGCAGCCCTTGGCACGGTCGCCGTCAAGTACCAGGACATGATTGCGG
CGTTGCCGGAAGCCACACATGAGGCGATCGTCGGTGTGGGGAAACAGTGGAGCGGAGCCCGAGCGCTTGA
GGCCCTGTTGACGGTCGCGGGAGAGCTGAGAGGGCCTCCCCTTCAGCTGGACACGGGCCAGTTGCTGAAG
ATCGCGAAGCGGGGAGGAGTCACGGCGGTCGAGGCGGTGCACGCGTGGCGCAATGCGCTCACGGGAGCAC
CCCTCAACCTGACCCCAGAGCAGGTCGTGGCAATTGCGAGCAACATCGGGGGAAAGCAGGCACTCGAAAC
CGTCCAGAGGTTGCTGCCTGTGCTGTGCCAAGCGCACGGACTTACGCCAGAGCAGGTCGTGGCAATTGCG
AGCAACATCGGGGGAAAGCAGGCACTCGAAACCGTCCAGAGGTTGCTGCCTGTGCTGTGCCAAGCGCACG
GACTAACCCCAGAGCAGGTCGTGGCAATTGCGAGCCATGACGGGGGAAAGCAGGCACTCGAAACCGTCCA
GAGGTTGCTGCCTGTGCTGTGCCAAGCGCACGGGTTGACCCCAGAGCAGGTCGTGGCAATTGCGAGCCAT
GACGGGGGAAAGCAGGCACTCGAAACCGTCCAGAGGTTGCTGCCTGTGCTGTGCCAAGCGCACGGCCTGA
CCCCAGAGCAGGTCGTGGCAATTGCGAGCCATGACGGGGGAAAGCAGGCACTCGAAACCGTCCAGAGGTT
GCTGCCTGTGCTGTGCCAAGCGCACGGACTGACACCAGAGCAGGTCGTGGCAATTGCGAGCAACGGAGGG
GGAAAGCAGGCACTCGAAACCGTCCAGAGGTTGCTGCCTGTGCTGTGCCAAGCGCACGGACTTACACCCG
AACAAGTCGTGGCAATTGCGAGCAACATCGGGGGAAAGCAGGCACTCGAAACCGTCCAGAGGTTGCTGCC
TGTGCTGTGCCAAGCGCACGGACTTACGCCAGAGCAGGTCGTGGCAATTGCGAGCAACATCGGGGGAAAG
CAGGCACTCGAAACCGTCCAGAGGTTGCTGCCTGTGCTGTGCCAAGCGCACGGACTAACCCCAGAGCAGG
TCGTGGCAATTGCGAGCCATGACGGGGGAAAGCAGGCACTCGAAACCGTCCAGAGGTTGCTGCCTGTGCT
GTGCCAAGCGCACGGGTTGACCCCAGAGCAGGTCGTGGCAATTGCGAGCCATGACGGGGGAAAGCAGGCA
CTCGAAACCGTCCAGAGGTTGCTGCCTGTGCTGTGCCAAGCGCACGGCCTGACCCCAGAGCAGGTCGTGG
CAATTGCGAGCCATGACGGGGGAAAGCAGGCACTCGAAACCGTCCAGAGGTTGCTGCCTGTGCTGTGCCA
AGCGCACGGACTGACACCAGAGCAGGTCGTGGCAATTGCGAGCAACGGAGGGGGAAAGCAGGCACTCGAA
ACCGTCCAGAGGTTGCTGCCTGTGCTGTGCCAAGCGCACGGCCTCACCCCAGAGCAGGTCGTGGCAATTG
CGAGCAACATCGGGGGAAAGCAGGCACTCGAAACCGTCCAGAGGTTGCTGCCTGTGCTGTGCCAAGCGCA
CGGACTCACGCCTGAGCAGGTAGTGGCTATTGCATCCAACATCGGGGGCAGACCCGCACTGGAGTCAATC
GTGGCCCAGCTTTCGAGGCCGGACCCCGCGCTGGCCGCACTCACTAATGATCATCTTGTAGCGCTGGCCT
GCCTCGGCGGACGACCCGCCTTGGATGCGGTGAAGAAGGGGCTCCCGCACGCGCCTGCATTGATTAAGCG
GACCAACAGAAGGATTCCCGAGAGGACATCACATCGAGTGGCAGGCCTGCAGGGAAGTGGAATGGTGAGC
AAGGGCGAGGAGACCACAATGGGCGTAATCAAGCCCGACATGAAGATCAAGCTGAAGATGGAGGGCAACG
TGAATGGCCACGCCTTCGTGATCGAGGGCGAGGGCGAGGGCAAGCCCTACGACGGCACCAACACCATCAA
CCTGGAGGTGAAGGAGGGAGCCCCCCTGCCCTTCTCCTACGACATTCTGACCACCGCGTTCGCCTACGGC
AACAGGGCCTTCACCAAGTACCCCGACGACATCCCCAACTACTTCAAGCAGTCCTTCCCCGAGGGCTACT
CTTGGGAGCGCACCATGACCTTCGAGGACAAGGGCATCGTGAAGGTGAAGTCCGACATCTCCATGGAGGA
GGACTCCTTCATCTACGAGATACACCTCAAGGGCGAGAACTTCCCCCCCAACGGCCCCGTGATGCAGAAG
AAGACCACCGGCTGGGACGCCTCCACCGAGAGGATGTACGTGCGCGACGGCGTGCTGAAGGGCGACGTCA
AGCACAAGCTGCTGCTGGAGGGCGGCGGCCACCACCGCGTTGACTTCAAGACCATCTACAGGGCCAAGAA
GGCGGTGAAGCTGCCCGACTATCACTTTGTGGACCACCGCATCGAGATCCTGAACCACGACAAGGACTAC
AACAAGGTGACCGTTTACGAGAGCGCCGTGGCCCGCAACTCCACCGACGGCATGGACGAGCTGTACAAGT
AGTCTAGAGCGGCCGCACTCGAGCACCACCACCACCACCACTGAGATCTGACTGAAAAAAAAAAAAAAAA
AAAAAAAAAAAAAAGTTTAAACACTAGTCCGCTGAGCAATAACTAGCATAACCCCTTGGGGCCTCTAAAC
GGGTCTTGAGGGGTTTTTTGCTGAAAGGAGGAACTATATCCGGGCTTCCTCGCTCACTGACTCGCTGCGC
TCGGTCGTTCGGCTGCGGCGAGCGGTATCAGCTCACTCAAAGGCGGTAATACGGTTATCCACAGAATCAG
GGGATAACGCAGGAAAGAACATGTGAGCAAAAGGCCAGCAAAAGGCCAGGAACCGTAAAAAGGCCGCGTT
GCTGGCGTTTTTCCATAGGCTCCGCCCCCCTGACGAGCATCACAAAAATCGACGCTCAAGTCAGAGGTGG
CGAAACCCGACAGGACTATAAAGATACCAGGCGTTTCCCCCTGGAAGCTCCCTCGTGCGCTCTCCTGTTC
CGACCCTGCCGCTTACCGGATACCTGTCCGCCTTTCTCCCTTCGGGAAGCGTGGCGCTTTCTCATAGCTC
ACGCTGTAGGTATCTCAGTTCGGTGTAGGTCGTTCGCTCCAAGCTGGGCTGTGTGCACGAACCCCCCGTT
CAGCCCGACCGCTGCGCCTTATCCGGTAACTATCGTCTTGAGTCCAACCCGGTAAGACACGACTTATCGC
CACTGGCAGCAGCCACTGGTAACAGGATTAGCAGAGCGAGGTATGTAGGCGGTGCTACAGAGTTCTTGAA
GTGGTGGCCTAACTACGGCTACACTAGAAGGACAGTATTTGGTATCTGCGCTCTGCTGAAGCCAGTTACC
TTCGGAAAAAGAGTTGGTAGCTCTTGATCCGGCAAACAAACCACCGCTGGTAGCGGTGGTTTTTTTGTTT
GCAAGCAGCAGATTACGCGCAGAAAAAAAGGATCTCAAGAAGATCCTTTGATCTTTTCTACGGGGTCTGA
CGCTCAGTGGAACGAAAACTCACGTTAAGGGATTTTGGTCATGAGATTATCAAAAAGGATCTTCACCTAG
ATCCTTTTAAATTAAAAATGAAGTTTTAAATCAATCTAAAGTATATATGAGTAAACTTGGTCTGACAGTT
ACCAATGCTTAATCAGTGAGGCACCTATCTCAGCGATCTGTCTATTTCGTTCATCCATAGTTGCCTGACT
CCCCGTCGTGTAGATAACTACGATACGGGAGGGCTTACCATCTGGCCCCAGTGCTGCAATGATACCGCGA
GACCCACGCTCACCGGCTCCAGATTTATCAGCAATAAACCAGCCAGCCGGAAGGGCCGAGCGCAGAAGTG
GTCCTGCAACTTTATCCGCCTCCATCCAGTCTATTAATTGTTGCCGGGAAGCTAGAGTAAGTAGTTCGCC
AGTTAATAGTTTGCGCAACGTTGTTGCCATTGCTACAGGCATCGTGGTGTCACGCTCGTCGTTTGGTATG
GCTTCATTCAGCTCCGGTTCCCAACGATCAAGGCGAGTTACATGATCCCCCATGTTGTGCAAAAAAGCGG
TTAGCTCCTTCGGTCCTCCGATCGTTGTCAGAAGTAAGTTGGCCGCAGTGTTATCACTCATGGTTATGGC
AGCACTGCATAATTCTCTTACTGTCATGCCATCCGTAAGATGCTTTTCTGTGACTGGTGAGTACTCAACC
AAGTCATTCTGAGAATAGTGTATGCGGCGACCGAGTTGCTCTTGCCCGGCGTCAATACGGGATAATACCG
CGCCACATAGCAGAACTTTAAAAGTGCTCATCATTGGAAAACGTTCTTCGGGGCGAAAACTCTCAAGGAT
CTTACCGCTGTTGAGATCCAGTTCGATGTAACCCACTCGTGCACCCAACTGATCTTCAGCATCTTTTACT
TTCACCAGCGTTTCTGGGTGAGCAAAAACAGGAAGGCAAAATGCCGCAAAAAAGGGAATAAGGGCGACAC
GGAAATGTTGAATACTCATACTCTTCCTTTTTCAATATTATTGAAGCATTTATCAGGGTTATTGTCTCAT
GAGCGGATACATATTTGAATGTATTTAGAAAAATAAACAAATAGGGGTTCCGCGCACATTTCCCCGAAAA
GTGCCACCTGACGTCTAAGAAACCATTATTATCATGACATTAACCTATAAAAATAGGCGTATCACGAGGC
CCTTTCGTCTCGCGCGTTTCGGTGATGACGGTGAAAACCTCTGACACATGCAGCTCCCGGAGACGGTCAC
AGCTTGTCTGTAAGCGGATGCCGGGAGCAGACAAGCCCGTCAGGGCGCGTCAGCGGGTGTTGGCGGGTGT
CGGGGCTGGCTTAACTATGCGGCATCAGAGCAGATTGTACTGAGAGTGCACCATATATGCGGTGTGAAAT
ACCGCACAGATGCGTAAGGAGAAAATACCGCATCAGGAAATTGTAAACGTTAATATTTTGTTAAAATTCG
CGTTAAATTTTTGTTAAATCAGCTCATTTTTTAACCAATAGGCCGAAATCGGCAAAATCCCTTATAAATC
AAAAGAATAGACCGAGATAGGGT
[37 nt withheld, positions 5834-5870]
AAAGAACGTGGACTCCAACGTCAAAGG
[49 nt withheld, positions 5898-5946]
T
[91 nt withheld, positions 5948-6038]
G
[124 nt withheld, positions 6040-6163]
CGCGCCATTCGCCATTCAGGCTGCGCAACTGTTGGGAAGGGCGATCGGTGCGGGCCTCTTCGCTATTACG
CCAGCTGGCGAAAGGGGGATGTGCTGCAAGGCGATTAAGTTGGGTAACGCCAGGGTTTTCCCAGTCACGA
CGTTGTAAAACGACGGCCAGTGAATTG
