LOCUS       Exported 986 bp ds-DNA linear SYN 27-MAY-2021
DEFINITION  TALETeal-Telomere for In Vitro Translation.
ACCESSION   .
VERSION     .
KEYWORDS    pT7CFE1-TelR15-mTFP1
SOURCE      synthetic DNA construct
  ORGANISM  synthetic DNA construct
REFERENCE   1 (bases 1 to 986)
  AUTHORS   Ma H, Reyes-Gutierrez P, Pederson T
  TITLE     Visualization of repetitive DNA sequences in human chromosomes with
            transcription activator-like effectors.
  JOURNAL   Proc Natl Acad Sci U S A. 2013 Dec 9.
  PUBMED    24324157
REFERENCE   2 (bases 1 to 986)
  AUTHORS   .
  TITLE     Direct Submission
  JOURNAL   Exported May 27, 2021 from SnapGene Server 1.1.58
            http://www.snapgene.com
FEATURES             Location/Qualifiers
     source          1..986
                     /organism="synthetic DNA construct"
                     /mol_type="other DNA"
     primer_bind     6..25
                     /label=T7
                     /note="T7 promoter, forward primer"
     promoter        6..24
                     /label=T7 promoter
                     /note="promoter for bacteriophage T7 RNA polymerase"
     misc_feature    75..536
                     /label=IRES
                     /note="internal ribosome entry site (IRES) of the
                     encephalomyocarditis virus (EMCV)"
     primer_bind     complement(131..148)
                     /label=IRES reverse
                     /note="IRES internal ribosome entry site, reverse primer.
                     Also called pCDH-rev"
ORIGIN
        1 aattgtaata cgactcacta tagggcgaat taattccggt tattttccac catattgccg
       61 tcttttggca atgtgagggc ccggaaacct ggccctgtct tcttgacgag cattcctagg
      121 ggtctttccc ctctcgccaa aggaatgcaa ggtctgttga atgtcgtgaa ggaagcagtt
      181 cctctggaag cttcttgaag acaaacaacg tctgtagcga ccctttgcag gcagcggaac
      241 cccccacctg gcgacaggtg cctctgcggc caaaagccac gtgtataaga tacacctgca
      301 aaggcggcac aaccccagtg ccacgttgtg agttggatag ttgtggaaag agtcaaatgg
      361 ctcacctcaa gcgtattcaa caaggggctg aaggatgccc agaaggtacc ccattgtatg
      421 ggatctgatc tggggcctcg gtgcacatgc tttacatgtg tttagtcgag gttaaaaaac
      481 gtctaggccc cccgaaccac ggggacgtgg ttttcctttg aaaaacacga tgataatatg
      541 gccaccaccc atatgggatc cggtatccac ggagtcccag cagccgtaga tttgagaact
      601 ttgggatatt cacagcagca gcaggaaaag atcaagccca aagtgaggtc gacagtcgcg
      661 cagcatcacg aagcgctggt gggtcatggg tttacacatg cccacatcgt agccttgtcg
      721 cagcaccctg cagcccttgg cacggtcgcc gtcaagtacc aggacatgat tgcggcgttg
      781 ccggaagcca cacatgaggc gatcgtcggt gtggggaaac agtggagcgg agcccgagcg
      841 cttgaggccc tgttgacggt cgcgggagag ctgagagggc ctccccttca gctggacacg
      901 ggccagttgc tgaagatcgc gaagcgggga ggagtcacgg cggtcgaggc ggtgcacgcg
      961 tggcgcaatg cgctcacggg agcacc
//
