>Addgene plasmid #49644 | pT7CFE1-TelR15-mTFP1 | addgene partial sequence | sequence record 77129 | T7term 5'-GCTAGTTATTGCTCAGCGG-3'
TGGTGGTGGTGGTGGTGCTCGAGTGCGGCCGCTCTAGACTACTTGTACAGCTCGTCCATGCCGTCGGTGG
AGTTGCGGGCCACGGCGCTCTCGTAAACGGTCACCTTGTTGTAGTCCTTGTCGTGGTTCAGGATCTCGAT
GCGGTGGTCCACAAAGTGATAGTCGGGCAGCTTCACCGCCTTCTTGGCCCTGTAGATGGTCTTGAAGTCA
ACGCGGTGGTGGCCGCCGCCCTCCAGCAGCAGCTTGTGCTTGACGTCGCCCTTCAGCACGCCGTCGCGCA
CGTACATCCTCTCGGTGGAGGCGTCCCAGCCGGTGGTCTTCTTCTGCATCACGGGGCCGTTGGGGGGGAA
GTTCTC
