>Addgene plasmid #49644 | pT7CFE1-TelR15-mTFP1 | addgene partial sequence | sequence record 77131 | zTALE-F 5'-CTCCCCTTCAGCTGGACAC-3'
GGCGGTCGAGGCGGTGCACGCGTGGCGCAATGCGCTCACGGGAGCACCCCTCAACCTGACCCCAGAGCAG
GTCGTGGCAATTGCGAGCAACATCGGGGGAAAGCAGGCACTCGAAACCGTCCAGAGGTTGCTGCCTGTGC
TGTGCCAAGCGCACGGACTTACGCCAGAGCAGGTCGTGGCAATTGCGAGCAACATCGGGGGAAAGCAGGC
ACTCGAAACCGTCCAGAGGTTGCTGCCTGTGCTGTGCCAAGCGCACGGACTAACCCCAGAGCAGGTCGTG
GCAATTGCGAGCCATGACGGGGGAAAGCAGGCACTCGAAACCGTCCAGAGGTTGCTGCCTGTGCTGTGCC
AAGCGCACGGGTTGACCCCAGAGCAGGTCGTGGCAATTGCGAGCCATGACGGGGGAAAGCAGGCACTCGA
AACCGTCCAGAGGTTGCTGCCTGTGCTGTGCCAAGCGCACGGCCTGACCCCAGAGCAGGTCGTGGCAATT
GCGAGCCATGACGGGGGAAAGCAGGCACTCGAAACCGTCCAGAGGTTGCTGCCTGTGCTGTGCCAAGCGC
ACGGACTGACACCAGAGCAGGTCGTGGCAATTGCGAGCAA
