>Addgene plasmid #49644 | pT7CFE1-TelR15-mTFP1 | addgene partial sequence | sequence record 77133 | zTALE-R 5'-CTTCTTCACCGCATCCAAG-3'
GATGATCATTAGTGAGTGCGGCCAGCGCGGGGTCCGGCCTCGAAAGCTGGGCCACGATTGACTCCAGTGC
GGGTCTGCCCCCGATGTTGGATGCAATAGCCACTACCTGCTCAGGCGTGAGTCCGTGCGCTTGGCACAGC
ACAGGCAGCAACCTCTGGACGGTTTCGAGTGCCTGCTTTCCCCCGATGTTGCTCGCAATTGCCACGACCT
GCTCTGGGGTGAGGCCGTGCGCTTGGCACAGCACAGGCAGCAACCTCTGGACGGTTTCGAGTGCCTGCTT
TCCCCCTCCGTTGCTCGCAATTGCCACGACCTGCTCTGGTGTCAGTCCGTGCGCTTGGCACAGCACAGGC
AGCAACCTCTGGACGGTTTCGAGTGCCTGCTTTCCCCCGTCNTGGCTCGCAATTGCCACGACCTGCTCTG
GGGTCAGGCCGTGCGCTTGGCACAGCACAGGCAGCAACCTCTGGACGGTTTCGAGTGCCTGCTTTC
